Addgene plasmid #194325: pGTag Hygro BFP nLAP -2
Purpose: CRISPR/Cas9-mediated generic protein tagging
Depositing lab: Frank Schnütgen. Depositing organization: Goethe-Universitaet Frankfurt am Main. Publication: CRISPR/Cas9-mediated generic protein tagging in mammalian cells. Thone FMB, Kurrle NS, von Melchner H, Schnutgen F. Methods. 2019 Jul 15;164-165:59-66. doi: 10.1016/j.ymeth.2019.02.018. Epub 2019 Feb 22. PubMed 30797903.
Backbone
  Vector backbone: pBluescript KS-
  Total vector size (bp): 5392
  Vector type: Bacterial cloning vector
  Selectable markers: Hygromycin
Growth in bacteria
  Bacterial resistance: Ampicillin, 100 μg/mL
  Growth temperature: 37°C
  Growth strain: NEB Stable
  Copy number: High Copy
Gene/Insert
  Gene/Insert name: Hygro-P2A-nLAP(BFP)
  Insert size (bp): 2055
  Cloning method: Restriction Enzyme; 5′ cloning site SalI (not destroyed); 3′ cloning site XhoI (not destroyed)
  Sequencing primers: 5′ M13 forward; 3′ M13 reverse
Terms and licenses: Academic/Nonprofit Terms; Industry Terms: Not Available to Industry
How to cite: pGTag Hygro BFP nLAP -2 was a gift from Frank Schnütgen (Addgene plasmid # 194325 ; http://n2t.net/addgene:194325 ; RRID:Addgene_194325)
