[The description below was written by a language model from this plasmid's Addgene catalogue record and pLannotate feature annotations shown in this document.]
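Description:
pGTag Hygro BFP nLAP -2 is a donor plasmid for CRISPR/Cas9-mediated generic protein tagging in mammalian cells, built on the pBluescript KS- bacterial cloning backbone (about 5.4 kb). It is propagated in E. coli through a high-copy ColE1/pUC-type origin and selected with ampicillin via the β-lactamase gene. The backbone also retains the f1 phage origin, the lac promoter/operator region with lacZα remnants, and the flanking T7 and T3 promoters typical of pBluescript.

The roughly 2 kb insert, cloned between SalI and XhoI, is a single open reading frame with no annotated mammalian promoter of its own. It consists of the hygromycin phosphotransferase gene (hph), a P2A ribosomal-skipping peptide, and TagBFP as the fluorescent component of an N-terminal localisation and affinity purification (nLAP) tag. About 260 bp between the end of TagBFP and the downstream polylinker fragment is unannotated; it presumably carries the remaining nLAP elements, but the record does not detail them. The promoterless layout suggests that, once integrated in frame at the start of a target gene, the endogenous promoter drives hygromycin resistance, and P2A releases the marker from the BFP-tagged target protein, allowing both drug selection and fluorescence detection of tagged cells.

Upstream of the cassette sits a human U6 promoter followed by a Streptococcus pyogenes gRNA scaffold, so the plasmid also expresses a guide RNA. Its target is not stated, though in generic tagging schemes such a guide commonly serves to linearise the donor. The "-2" in the name probably denotes a reading-frame variant within a vector series, but the record does not confirm this.
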