Features (pLannotate 1.2.2; 18 found; start..end, strand, type, name):
     34..52      +  promoter       T7 promoter: promoter for bacteriophage T7 RNA polymerase
     98..332     +  promoter       U6 promoter: RNA polymerase III promoter for human U6 snRNA
    361..436     +  misc_RNA       gRNA scaffold: guide RNA scaffold for the Streptococcus pyogenes CRISPR/Cas9 system
    472..488     +  misc_feature   MCS (fragment): pBluescript multiple cloning site
    531..1553    +  CDS            hph: KHYB_ECOLX - Experimental evidence at protein level: Swiss-Prot protein existence level 1. The aminoglycoside phosphotransferases achieve inactivation of their antibiotic substrates by phosphorylation. Only phosphorylates hygromycin and closely related compounds such as demethyl analogs and destomycin. From Escherichia coli.
   1560..1612    +  CDS            P2A (fragment): 2A peptide from porcine teschovirus-1 polyprotein Eukaryotic ribosomes fail to insert a peptide bond between the Gly and Pro residues, yielding separate polypeptides.
   1617..2315    +  CDS            TagBFP: TagBFP is a basic (constitutively fluorescent) blue fluorescent protein published in 2008, derived from Entacmaea quadricolor. It is reported to be a very rapidly-maturing monomer with very low acid sensitivity.
   2581..2601    +  misc_feature   MCS (fragment): pBluescript multiple cloning site
   2614..2632    -  promoter       T3 promoter: promoter for bacteriophage T3 RNA polymerase
   2677..2693    -  protein_bind   lac operator: The lac repressor binds to the lac operator to inhibit transcription in E. coli. This inhibition can be relieved by adding lactose or isopropyl-β-D-thiogalactopyranoside (IPTG). lac repressor encoded by lacI
   2701..2731    -  promoter       lac promoter: promoter for the E. coli lac operon
   2746..2767    -  protein_bind   CAP binding site: CAP binding activates transcription in the presence of cAMP. E. coli catabolite activator protein
   2780..2872    -  CDS            lacI (fragment): lac repressor; lacI; The lac repressor binds to the lac operator to inhibit transcription in E. coli. This inhibition can be relieved by adding lactose or isopropyl-β-D-thiogalactopyranoside (IPTG).
   3055..3643    -  rep_origin     ori: high-copy-number ColE1/pMB1/pBR322/pUC origin of replication
   3814..4674    -  CDS            AmpR: β-lactamase; bla; confers resistance to ampicillin, carbenicillin, and related antibiotics
   4675..4779    -  promoter       AmpR promoter: bla
   4806..5234    +  rep_origin     f1 ori (sequence partly withheld): f1 bacteriophage origin of replication; arrow indicates direction of (+) strand synthesis
   5265..26      -  CDS            lacZα (fragment) (across the origin): LacZα fragment of β-galactosidase; lacZ fragment
>Addgene plasmid #194325 | pGTag Hygro BFP nLAP -2 | addgene full sequence | sequence record 384107 | Addgene NGS Result
CGACGTTGTAAAACGACGGCCAGTGAGCGCGCGTAATACGACTCACTATAGGGCGAATTGGAGCTACCCG
CATTACCCTGTTATCCCTAAGATCCGACTATTTCCCATGATTCCTTCATATTTGCATATACGATACAAGG
CTGTTAGAGAGATAATTAGAATTAATTTGACTGTAAACACAAAGATATTAGTACAAAATACGTGACGTAG
AAAGTAATAATTTCTTGGGTAGTTTGCAGTTTTAAAATTATGTTTTAAAATGGACTATCATATGCTTACC
GTAACTTGAAAGTATTTCGATTTCTTGGCTTTATATATCTTGTGGAAAGGACGAAACACCGGTATGTCGG
GAACCTCTCCGTTTTAGAGCTAGAAATAGCAAGTTAAAATAAGGCTAGTCCGTTATCAACTTGAAAAAGT
GGCACCGAGTCGGTGCTTTTTTGAATTCAGATCTTACATTTCAGGACATCTAGCTTATCGATACCGTCAT
CTACTCCCTGGAGAGGTTCCCGACATACCTAAGTACCACCATGAAAAAGCCTGAACTCACCGCGACGTCT
GTCGAGAAGTTTCTGATCGAAAAGTTCGACAGCGTCTCCGACCTGATGCAGCTCTCGGAGGGCGAAGAAT
CTCGTGCTTTCAGCTTCGATGTAGGAGGGCGTGGATATGTCCTGCGGGTAAATAGCTGCGCCGATGGTTT
CTACAAAGATCGTTATGTTTATCGGCACTTTGCATCGGCCGCGCTCCCGATTCCGGAAGTGCTTGACATT
GGGGAATTCAGCGAGAGCCTGACCTATTGCATCTCCCGCCGTGCACAGGGTGTCACGTTGCAAGACCTGC
CTGAAACCGAACTGCCCGCTGTTCTGCAGCCGGTCGCGGAGGCCATGGATGCGATCGCTGCGGCCGATCT
TAGCCAGACGAGCGGGTTCGGCCCATTCGGACCGCAAGGAATCGGTCAATACACTACATGGCGTGATTTC
ATATGCGCGATTGCTGATCCCCATGTGTATCACTGGCAAACTGTGATGGACGACACCGTCAGTGCGTCCG
TCGCGCAGGCTCTCGATGAGCTGATGCTTTGGGCCGAGGACTGCCCCGAAGTCCGGCACCTCGTGCACGC
GGATTTCGGCTCCAACAATGTCCTGACGGACAATGGCCGCATAACAGCGGTCATTGACTGGAGCGAGGCG
ATGTTCGGGGATTCCCAATACGAGGTCGCCAACATCTTCTTCTGGAGGCCGTGGTTGGCTTGTATGGAGC
AGCAGACGCGCTACTTCGAGCGGAGGCATCCGGAGCTTGCAGGATCGCCGCGGCTCCGGGCGTATATGCT
CCGCATTGGTCTTGACCAACTCTATCAGAGCTTGGTTGACGGCAATTTCGATGATGCAGCTTGGGCGCAG
GGTCGATGCGACGCAATCGTCCGATCCGGAGCCGGGACTGTCGGGCGTACACAAATCGCCCGCAGAAGCG
CGGCCGTCTGGACCGATGGCTGTGTAGAAGTACTCGCCGATAGTGGAAACCGACGCCCCAGCACTCGTCC
GAGGGCAAAGGAACGCGGAGCCACGAACTTCTCTCTGTTAAAGCAAGCAGGAGATGTTGAAGAAAACCCC
GGGCCCATGAGCGAGCTGATTAAGGAGAACATGCACATGAAGCTGTACATGGAGGGCACCGTGGACAACC
ATCACTTCAAGTGCACATCCGAGGGCGAAGGCAAGCCCTACGAGGGCACCCAGACCATGAGAATCAAGGT
GGTCGAGGGCGGCCCTCTCCCCTTCGCCTTCGACATCCTGGCTACTAGCTTCCTCTACGGCAGCAAGACC
TTCATCAACCACACCCAGGGCATCCCCGACTTCTTCAAGCAGTCCTTCCCTGAGGGCTTCACATGGGAGA
GAGTCACCACATACGAAGACGGGGGCGTGCTGACCGCTACCCAGGACACCAGCCTCCAGGACGGCTGCCT
CATCTACAACGTCAAGATCAGAGGGGTGAACTTCACATCCAACGGCCCTGTGATGCAGAAGAAAACACTC
GGCTGGGAAGCTTTCACCGAAACGCTGTACCCCGCTGACGGCGGCCTGGAAGGCAGAAACGACATGGCCC
TGAAGCTCGTGGGCGGGAGCCATCTGATCGCAAACATCAAGACCACATATAGATCCAAGAAACCCGCTAA
GAACCTCAAGATGCCTGGCGTCTACTATGTGGACTACAGACTGGAAAGAATCAAGGAGGCCAACAACGAG
ACCTACGTCGAGCAGCACGAGGTGGCAGTGGCCAGATACTGCGACCTCCCTAGCAAACTGGGGCACAAGC
TTAATAGCAGCGGCCCCAGCGGCAGCAGCAGCCTGGAAGTGCTGTTCCAGGGCCCCCTGAGCAGCTCTGG
CCCCTCTGGCAGCGCCGCCAAGTTCAAAGAAACAGCTGCTGCTAAATTCGAGCGGCAGCACATGGACAGC
GGAGGAGGAGGCGAGAACCTGTACTTTCAGGGAGGCGGAGGCGGAGGGGACTATAAGGACGACGACGACA
AGCTGACCGACGACCTGCCCAGGGCCTCGTTCCTGGAGAGGTTCCCGACATACCTGATGTCTCGAGGGGG
GGCCCGGTACCCAGCTTTTGTTCCCTTTAGTGAGGGTTAATTGCGCGCTTGGCGTAATCATGGTCATAGC
TGTTTCCTGTGTGAAATTGTTATCCGCTCACAATTCCACACAACATACGAGCCGGAAGCATAAAGTGTAA
AGCCTGGGGTGCCTAATGAGTGAGCTAACTCACATTAATTGCGTTGCGCTCACTGCCCGCTTTCCAGTCG
GGAAACCTGTCGTGCCAGCTGCATTAATGAATCGGCCAACGCGCGGGGAGAGGCGGTTTGCGTATTGGGC
GCTCTTCCGCTTCCTCGCTCACTGACTCGCTGCGCTCGGTCGTTCGGCTGCGGCGAGCGGTATCAGCTCA
CTCAAAGGCGGTAATACGGTTATCCACAGAATCAGGGGATAACGCAGGAAAGAACATGTGAGCAAAAGGC
CAGCAAAAGGCCAGGAACCGTAAAAAGGCCGCGTTGCTGGCGTTTTTCCATAGGCTCCGCCCCCCTGACG
AGCATCACAAAAATCGACGCTCAAGTCAGAGGTGGCGAAACCCGACAGGACTATAAAGATACCAGGCGTT
TCCCCCTGGAAGCTCCCTCGTGCGCTCTCCTGTTCCGACCCTGCCGCTTACCGGATACCTGTCCGCCTTT
CTCCCTTCGGGAAGCGTGGCGCTTTCTCATAGCTCACGCTGTAGGTATCTCAGTTCGGTGTAGGTCGTTC
GCTCCAAGCTGGGCTGTGTGCACGAACCCCCCGTTCAGCCCGACCGCTGCGCCTTATCCGGTAACTATCG
TCTTGAGTCCAACCCGGTAAGACACGACTTATCGCCACTGGCAGCAGCCACTGGTAACAGGATTAGCAGA
GCGAGGTATGTAGGCGGTGCTACAGAGTTCTTGAAGTGGTGGCCTAACTACGGCTACACTAGAAGAACAG
TATTTGGTATCTGCGCTCTGCTGAAGCCAGTTACCTTCGGAAAAAGAGTTGGTAGCTCTTGATCCGGCAA
ACAAACCACCGCTGGTAGCGGTGGTTTTTTTGTTTGCAAGCAGCAGATTACGCGCAGAAAAAAAGGATCT
CAAGAAGATCCTTTGATCTTTTCTACGGGGTCTGACGCTCAGTGGAACGAAAACTCACGTTAAGGGATTT
TGGTCATGAGATTATCAAAAAGGATCTTCACCTAGATCCTTTTAAATTAAAAATGAAGTTTTAAATCAAT
CTAAAGTATATATGAGTAAACTTGGTCTGACAGTTACCAATGCTTAATCAGTGAGGCACCTATCTCAGCG
ATCTGTCTATTTCGTTCATCCATAGTTGCCTGACTCCCCGTCGTGTAGATAACTACGATACGGGAGGGCT
TACCATCTGGCCCCAGTGCTGCAATGATACCGCGAGACCCACGCTCACCGGCTCCAGATTTATCAGCAAT
AAACCAGCCAGCCGGAAGGGCCGAGCGCAGAAGTGGTCCTGCAACTTTATCCGCCTCCATCCAGTCTATT
AATTGTTGCCGGGAAGCTAGAGTAAGTAGTTCGCCAGTTAATAGTTTGCGCAACGTTGTTGCCATTGCTA
CAGGCATCGTGGTGTCACGCTCGTCGTTTGGTATGGCTTCATTCAGCTCCGGTTCCCAACGATCAAGGCG
AGTTACATGATCCCCCATGTTGTGCAAAAAAGCGGTTAGCTCCTTCGGTCCTCCGATCGTTGTCAGAAGT
AAGTTGGCCGCAGTGTTATCACTCATGGTTATGGCAGCACTGCATAATTCTCTTACTGTCATGCCATCCG
TAAGATGCTTTTCTGTGACTGGTGAGTACTCAACCAAGTCATTCTGAGAATAGTGTATGCGGCGACCGAG
TTGCTCTTGCCCGGCGTCAATACGGGATAATACCGCGCCACATAGCAGAACTTTAAAAGTGCTCATCATT
GGAAAACGTTCTTCGGGGCGAAAACTCTCAAGGATCTTACCGCTGTTGAGATCCAGTTCGATGTAACCCA
CTCGTGCACCCAACTGATCTTCAGCATCTTTTACTTTCACCAGCGTTTCTGGGTGAGCAAAAACAGGAAG
GCAAAATGCCGCAAAAAAGGGAATAAGGGCGACACGGAAATGTTGAATACTCATACTCTTCCTTTTTCAA
TATTATTGAAGCATTTATCAGGGTTATTGTCTCATGAGCGGATACATATTTGAATGTATTTAGAAAAATA
AACAAATAGGGGTTCCGCGCACATTTCCCCGAAAAGTGCCACCTG
[124 nt withheld, positions 4806-4929]
C
[91 nt withheld, positions 4931-5021]
A
[49 nt withheld, positions 5023-5071]
CCTTTGACGTTGGAGTCCACGTTCTTT
[37 nt withheld, positions 5099-5135]
ACCCTATCTCGGTCTATTCTTTTGATTTATAAGGGATTTTGCCGATTTCGGCCTATTGGTTAAAAAATGA
GCTGATTTAACAAAAATTTAACGCGAATTTTAACAAAATATTAACGCTTACAATTTCCATTCGCCATTCA
GGCTGCGCAACTGTTGGGAAGGGCGATCGGTGCGGGCCTCTTCGCTATTACGCCAGCTGGCGAAAGGGGG
ATGTGCTGCAAGGCGATTAAGTTGGGTAACGCCAGGGTTTTCCCAGTCA
